>Addgene plasmid #39031 | DYRK2 | addgene full sequence | sequence record 314867 | Addgene NGS Result
TAATACGACTCACTATAGGGGAATTGTGAGCGGATAACAATTCCCCTCTAGAAATAATTTTGTTTAACTT
TAAGAAGGAGATATACATATGCACCATCATCATCATCATTCTTCTGGTGTAGATCTGGGTACCGAGAACC
TGTACTTCCAATCCATGGGGAAGGTGAAAGCCACCCCCATGACACCTGAACAAGCAATGAAGCAATACAT
GCAAAAACTCACAGCCTTCGAACACCATGAGATTTTCAGCTACCCTGAAATATATTTCTTGGGTCTAAAT
GCTAAGAAGCGCCAGGGCATGACAGGTGGGCCCAACAATGGTGGCTATGATGATGACCAGGGATCATATG
TGCAGGTGCCCCACGATCACGTGGCTTACAGGTATGAGGTCCTCAAGGTCATTGGGAAGGGGAGCTTTGG
GCAGGTGGTCAAGGCCTACGATCACAAAGTCCACCAGCACGTGGCCCTAAAGATGGTGCGGAATGAGAAG
CGCTTCCACCGGCAAGCAGCGGAGGAGATCCGAATCCTGGAACACCTGCGGAAGCAGGACAAGGATAACA
CAATGAATGTCATCCATATGCTGGAGAATTTCACCTTCCGCAACCACATCTGCATGACGTTTGAGCTGCT
GAGCATGAACCTCTATGAGCTCATCAAGAAGAATAAATTCCAGGGCTTCAGTCTGCCTTTGGTTCGCAAG
TTTGCCCACTCGATTCTGCAGTGCTTGGATGCTTTGCACAAAAACAGAATAATTCACTGTGACCTTAAGC
CCGAGAACATTTTGTTAAAGCAGCAGGGTAGAAGCGGTATTAAAGTAATTGATTTTGGCTCCAGTTGTTA
CGAGCATCAGCGTGTCTACACGTACATCCAGTCGCGTTTTTACCGGGCTCCAGAAGTGATCCTTGGGGCC
AGGTATGGCATGCCCATTGATATGTGGAGCCTGGGCTGCATTTTAGCAGAGCTCCTGACGGGTTACCCCC
TCTTGCCTGGGGAAGATGAAGGGGACCAGCTGGCCTGTATGATTGAACTGTTGGGCATGCCCTCACAGAA
ACTGCTGGATGCATCCAAACGAGCCAAAAATTTTGTGAGCTCCAAGGGTTATCCCCGTTACTGCACTGTC
ACGACTCTCTCAGATGGCTCTGTGGTCCTAAACGGAGGCCGTTCCCGGAGGGGGAAACTGAGGGGCCCAC
CGGAGAGCAGAGAGTGGGGGAACGCGCTGAAGGGGTGTGATGATCCCCTTTTCCTTGACTTCTTAAAACA
GTGTTTAGAGTGGGATCCTGCAGTGCGCATGACCCCAGGCCAGGCTTTGCGGCACCCCTGGCTGAGGAGG
CGGTTGCCAAAGCCTCCCACCGGGGAGAAAACGTCAGTGAAAAGGTGACAGTAAAGGTGGATACGGATCC
GAATTCGAGCTCCGTCGACAAGCTTGCGGCCGCACTCGAGCACCACCACCACCACCACTGAGATCCGGCT
GCTAACAAAGCCCGAAAGGAAGCTGAGTTGGCTGCTGCCACCGCTGAGCAATAACTAGCATAACCCCTTG
GGGCCTCTAAACGGGTCTTGAGGGGTTTTTTGCTGAAAGGAGGAACTATATCCGGATTGGCGAATGGG
[124 nt withheld, positions 1609-1732]
C
[91 nt withheld, positions 1734-1824]
A
[49 nt withheld, positions 1826-1874]
CCTTTGACGTTGGAGTCCACGTTCTTT
[37 nt withheld, positions 1902-1938]
ACCCTATCTCGGTCTATTCTTTTGATTTATAAGGGATTTTGCCGATTTCGGCCTATTGGTTAAAAAATGA
GCTGATTTAACAAAAATTTAACGCGAATTTTAACAAAATATTAACGCTTACAATTTAGGTGGCACTTTTC
GGGGAAATGTGCGCGGAACCCCTATTTGTTTATTTTTCTAAATACATTCAAATATGTATCCGCTCATGAA
TTAATTCTTAGAAAAACTCATCGAGCATCAAATGAAACTGCAATTTATTCATATCAGGATTATCAATACC
ATATTTTTGAAAAAGCCGTTTCTGTAATGAAGGAGAAAACTCACCGAGGCAGTTCCATAGGATGGCAAGA
TCCTGGTATCGGTCTGCGATTCCGACTCGTCCAACATCAATACAACCTATTAATTTCCCCTCGTCAAAAA
TAAGGTTATCAAGTGAGAAATCACCATGAGTGACGACTGAATCCGGTGAGAATGGCAAAAGTTTATGCAT
TTCTTTCCAGACTTGTTCAACAGGCCAGCCATTACGCTCGTCATCAAAATCACTCGCATCAACCAAACCG
TTATTCATTCGTGATTGCGCCTGAGCGAGACGAAATACGCGATCGCTGTTAAAAGGACAATTACAAACAG
GAATCGAATGCAACCGGCGCAGGAACACTGCCAGCGCATCAACAATATTTTCACCTGAATCAGGATATTC
TTCTAATACCTGGAATGCTGTTTTCCCGGGGATCGCAGTGGTGAGTAACCATGCATCATCAGGAGTACGG
ATAAAATGCTTGATGGTCGGAAGAGGCATAAATTCCGTCAGCCAGTTTAGTCTGACCATCTCATCTGTAA
CATCATTGGCAACGCTACCTTTGCCATGTTTCAGAAACAACTCTGGCGCATCGGGCTTCCCATACAATCG
ATAGATTGTCGCACCTGATTGCCCGACATTATCGCGAGCCCATTTATACCCATATAAATCAGCATCCATG
TTGGAATTTAATCGCGGCCTAGAGCAAGACGTTTCCCGTTGAATATGGCTCATAACACCCCTTGTATTAC
TGTTTATGTAAGCAGACAGTTTTATTGTTCATGACCAAAATCCCTTAACGTGAGTTTTCGTTCCACTGAG
CGTCAGACCCCGTAGAAAAGATCAAAGGATCTTCTTGAGATCCTTTTTTTCTGCGCGTAATCTGCTGCTT
GCAAACAAAAAAACCACCGCTACCAGCGGTGGTTTGTTTGCCGGATCAAGAGCTACCAACTCTTTTTCCG
AAGGTAACTGGCTTCAGCAGAGCGCAGATACCAAATACTGTCCTTCTAGTGTAGCCGTAGTTAGGCCACC
ACTTCAAGAACTCTGTAGCACCGCCTACATACCTCGCTCTGCTAATCCTGTTACCAGTGGCTGCTGCCAG
TGGCGATAAGTCGTGTCTTACCGGGTTGGACTCAAGACGATAGTTACCGGATAAGGCGCAGCGGTCGGGC
TGAACGGGGGGTTCGTGCACACAGCCCAGCTTGGAGCGAACGACCTACACCGAACTGAGATACCTACAGC
GTGAGCTATGAGAAAGCGCCACGCTTCCCGAAGGGAGAAAGGCGGACAGGTATCCGGTAAGCGGCAGGGT
CGGAACAGGAGAGCGCACGAGGGAGCTTCCAGGGGGAAACGCCTGGTATCTTTATAGTCCTGTCGGGTTT
CGCCACCTCTGACTTGAGCGTCGATTTTTGTGATGCTCGTCAGGGGGGCGGAGCCTATGGAAAAACGCCA
GCAACGCGGCCTTTTTACGGTTCCTGGCCTTTTGCTGGCCTTTTGCTCACATGTTCTTTCCTGCGTTATC
CCCTGATTCTGTGGATAACCGTATTACCGCCTTTGAGTGAGCTGATACCGCTCGCCGCAGCCGAACGACC
GAGCGCAGCGAGTCAGTGAGCGAGGAAGCGGAAGAGCGCCTGATGCGGTATTTTCTCCTTACGCATCTGT
GCGGTATTTCACACCGCAATGGTGCACTCTCAGTACAATCTGCTCTGATGCCGCATAGTTAAGCCAGTAT
ACACTCCGCTATCGCTACGTGACTGGGTCATGGCTGCGCCCCGACACCCGCCAACACCCGCTGACGCGCC
CTGACGGGCTTGTCTGCTCCCGGCATCCGCTTACAGACAAGCTGTGACCGTCTCCGGGAGCTGCATGTGT
CAGAGGTTTTCACCGTCATCACCGAAACGCGCGAGGCAGCTGCGGTAAAGCTCATCAGCGTGGTCGTGAA
GCGATTCACAGATGTCTGCCTGTTCATCCGCGTCCAGCTCGTTGAGTTTCTCCAGAAGCGTTAATGTCTG
GCTTCTGATAAAGCGGGCCATGTTAAGGGCGGTTTTTTCCTGTTTGGTCACTGATGCCTCCGTGTAAGGG
GGATTTCTGTTCATGGGGGTAATGATACCGATGAAACGAGAGAGGATGCTCACGATACGGGTTACTGATG
ATGAACATGCCCGGTTACTGGAACGTTGTGAGGGTAAACAACTGGCGGTATGGATGCGGCGGGACCAGAG
AAAAATCACTCAGGGTCAATGCCAGCGCTTCGTTAATACAGATGTAGGTGTTCCACAGGGTAGCCAGCAG
CATCCTGCGATGCAGATCCGGAACATAATGGTGCAGGGCGCTGACTTCCGCGTTTCCAGACTTTACGAAA
CACGGAAACCGAAGACCATTCATGTTGTTGCTCAGGTCGCAGACGTTTTGCAGCAGCAGTCGCTTCACGT
TCGCTCGCGTATCGGTGATTCATTCTGCTAACCAGTAAGGCAACCCCGCCAGCCTAGCCGGGTCCTCAAC
GACAGGAGCACGATCATGCGCACCCGTGGGGCCGCCATGCCGGCGATAATGGCCTGCTTCTCGCCGAAAC
GTTTGGTGGCGGGACCAGTGACGAAGGCTTGAGCGAGGGCGTGCAAGATTCCGAATACCGCAAGCGACAG
GCCGATCATCGTCGCGCTCCAGCGAAAGCGGTCCTCGCCGAAAATGACCCAGAGCGCTGCCGGCACCTGT
CCTACGAGTTGCATGATAAAGAAGACAGTCATAAGTGCGGCGACGATAGTCATGCCCCGCGCCCACCGGA
AGGAGCTGACTGGGTTGAAGGCTCTCAAGGGCATCGGTCGAGATCCCGGTGCCTAATGAGTGAGCTAACT
TACATTAATTGCGTTGCGCTCACTGCCCGCTTTCCAGTCGGGAAACCTGTCGTGCCAGCTGCATTAATGA
ATCGGCCAACGCGCGGGGAGAGGCGGTTTGCGTATTGGGCGCCAGGGTGGTTTTTCTTTTCACCAGTGAG
ACGGGCAACAGCTGATTGCCCTTCACCGCCTGGCCCTGAGAGAGTTGCAGCAAGCGGTCCACGCTGGTTT
GCCCCAGCAGGCGAAAATCCTGTTTGATGGTGGTTAACGGCGGGATATAACATGAGCTGTCTTCGGTATC
GTCGTATCCCACTACCGAGATATCCGCACCAACGCGCAGCCCGGACTCGGTAATGGCGCGCATTGCGCCC
AGCGCCATCTGATCGTTGGCAACCAGCATCGCAGTGGGAACGATGCCCTCATTCAGCATTTGCATGGTTT
GTTGAAAACCGGACATGGCACTCCAGTCGCCTTCCCGTTCCGCTATCGGCTGAATTTGATTGCGAGTGAG
ATATTTATGCCAGCCAGCCAGACGCAGACGCGCCGAGACAGAACTTAATGGGCCCGCTAACAGCGCGATT
TGCTGGTGACCCAATGCGACCAGATGCTCCACGCCCAGTCGCGTACCGTCTTCATGGGAGAAAATAATAC
TGTTGATGGGTGTCTGGTCAGAGACATCAAGAAATAACGCCGGAACATTAGTGCAGGCAGCTTCCACAGC
AATGGCATCCTGGTCATCCAGCGGATAGTTAATGATCAGCCCACTGACGCGTTGCGCGAGAAGATTGTGC
ACCGCCGCTTTACAGGCTTCGACGCCGCTTCGTTCTACCATCGACACCACCACGCTGGCACCCAGTTGAT
CGGCGCGAGATTTAATCGCCGCGACAATTTGCGACGGCGCGTGCAGGGCCAGACTGGAGGTGGCAACGCC
AATCAGCAACGACTGTTTGCCCGCCAGTTGTTGTGCCACGCGGTTGGGAATGTAATTCAGCTCCGCCATC
GCCGCTTCCACTTTTTCCCGCGTTTTCGCAGAAACGTGGCTGGCCTGGTTCACCACGCGGGAAACGGTCT
GATAAGAGACACCGGCATACTCTGCGACATCGTATAACGTTACTGGTTTCACATTCACCACCCTGAATTG
ACTCTCTTCCGGGCGCTATCATGCCATACCGCGAAAGGTTTTGCGCCATTCGATGGTGTCCGGGATCTCG
ACGCTCTCCCTTATGCGACTCCTGCATTAGGAAGCAGCCCAGTAGTAGGTTGAGGCCGTTGAGCACCGCC
GCCGCAAGGAATGGTGCATGCAAGGAGATGGCGCCCAACAGTCCCCCGGCCACGGGGCCTGCCACCATAC
CCACGCCGAAACAAGCGCTCATGAGCCCGAAGTGGCGAGCCCGATCTTCCCCATCGGTGATGTCGGCGAT
ATAGGCGCCAGCAACCGCACCTGTGGCGCCGGTGATGCCGGCCACGATGCGTCCGGCGTAGAGGATCGAG
ATCTCGATCCCGCGAAAT
Features (pLannotate 1.2.2; 19 found; start..end, strand, type, name):
      1..19      +  promoter       T7 promoter: promoter for bacteriophage T7 RNA polymerase
     20..44      +  protein_bind   lac operator: The lac repressor binds to the lac operator to inhibit transcription in E. coli. This inhibition can be relieved by adding lactose or isopropyl-β-D-thiogalactopyranoside (IPTG). lac repressor encoded by lacI
     59..81      +  RBS            RBS: efficient ribosome binding site from bacteriophage T7 gene 10 (Olins and Rangwala, 1989)
    149..1375    +  CDS            DYRK2 (fragment): DYRK2_HUMAN - Experimental evidence at protein level: Swiss-Prot protein existence level 1. Serine/threonine-protein kinase involved in the regulation of the mitotic cell cycle, cell proliferation, apoptosis, organization of the cytoskeleton and neurite outgrowth. Functions in part via its role in ubiquitin-dependent proteasomal protein degradation. Functions downstream of ATM and phosphorylates p53/TP53 at 'Ser-46', and thereby contributes to the induction of apoptosis in response to DNA damage. Phosphorylates NFATC1, and thereby inhibits its accumulation in the nucleus and its transcription
   1441..1458    +  CDS            9xHis (fragment): 9xHis affinity tag
   1468..1517    +  CDS            SET1 (fragment): solubility-enhancement tag derived from T7 phage gene 10B
   1525..1572    +  terminator     T7 terminator: transcription terminator for bacteriophage T7 RNA polymerase
   1609..2037    +  rep_origin     f1 ori (sequence partly withheld): f1 bacteriophage origin of replication; arrow indicates direction of (+) strand synthesis
   2090..2147    +  promoter       AmpR promoter (fragment): bla
   2156..2971    -  CDS            KanR: aminoglycoside phosphotransferase; aph(3')-Ia; confers resistance to kanamycin in bacteria or G418 (Geneticin®) in eukaryotes
   3093..3681    +  rep_origin     ori: high-copy-number ColE1/pMB1/pBR322/pUC origin of replication
   3867..4006    -  misc_feature   bom: basis of mobility region from pBR322
   4108..4299    -  CDS            rop: Rop protein, which maintains plasmids at low copy number; rop
   4316..4696    +  CDS            YPB1_ECOLX: Protein predicted: Swiss-Prot protein existence level 4. From Escherichia coli.
   4768..5059    -  CDS            TcR (fragment): tetracycline efflux protein; tet; confers resistance to tetracycline
   5074..5095    -  protein_bind   CAP binding site: CAP binding activates transcription in the presence of cAMP. E. coli catabolite activator protein
   5108..6190    -  CDS            lacI: lac repressor; lacI; The lac repressor binds to the lac operator to inhibit transcription in E. coli. This inhibition can be relieved by adding lactose or isopropyl-β-D-thiogalactopyranoside (IPTG).
   6191..6268    -  promoter       lacI promoter: lacI
   6276..6555    -  CDS            TcR (fragment): tetracycline efflux protein; tet; confers resistance to tetracycline
