[The description below was written by a language model from this plasmid's Addgene catalogue record and pLannotate feature annotations shown in this document.]
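Description:
DYRK2 is a bacterial expression plasmid built on the pNIC28-Bsa4 backbone, a pET-style vector designed for ligation-independent cloning. It carries a fragment of human DYRK2 (dual-specificity tyrosine-phosphorylation regulated kinase 2, isoform 1). The insert is recorded as about 1.3 kb, and the catalogue cautions that it may not be the full open reading frame, consistent with the feature table annotating the coding region as a DYRK2 fragment. The construct was made for protein production in E. coli for structure determination, and the record links it to a deposited crystal structure.

Expression is driven by a T7 promoter followed by a lac operator and the strong T7 gene 10 ribosome binding site, with a T7 terminator downstream. The plasmid also encodes lacI under its own promoter, so transcription is repressed until IPTG is added and requires a host that supplies T7 RNA polymerase. According to the catalogue, the protein carries an N-terminal His tag followed by a TEV protease site, allowing metal-affinity purification and subsequent tag removal. This tag is not separately annotated in the feature table, though there is space for it between the RBS and the DYRK2 coding region. The short His and T7 gene 10-derived fragments annotated downstream of the insert appear to be residual vector sequence, and the record does not say whether they are translated.

Selection is by kanamycin through the aph(3')-Ia gene. Replication relies on a pBR322-type ColE1 origin accompanied by the bom site and the rop gene, which fits the listed low copy number. An f1 origin and remnants of the tetracycline resistance gene are also present as backbone carry-over.
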