Addgene plasmid #39031: DYRK2
Purpose: Bacterial expression for structure determination; may not be full ORF
Depositing lab: Nicola Burgess-Brown. Depositing organization: University of Oxford.
Backbone
  Vector backbone: pNIC28-Bsa4
  Backbone manufacturer: SGC
  Vector type: Bacterial Expression
Growth in bacteria
  Bacterial resistance: Kanamycin, 50 μg/mL
  Growth temperature: 37°C
  Growth strain: Mach1
  Copy number: Low Copy
Gene/Insert
  Gene/Insert name: DYRK2 (alt names: dual-specificity tyrosine-(Y)-phosphorylation regulated kinase 2 [isoform 1); PDB:3K2L)
  Species: H. sapiens (human)
  Insert size (bp): 1315
  Entrez Gene: DYRK2
  Tag / fusion protein: His Tev (N terminal on insert)
  Cloning method: Ligation Independent Cloning
  Sequencing primers: 5′ T7; 3′ T7-term
Terms and licenses: Academic/Nonprofit Terms; Industry Terms: Not Available to Industry
How to cite: DYRK2 was a gift from Nicola Burgess-Brown (Addgene plasmid # 39031 ; http://n2t.net/addgene:39031 ; RRID:Addgene_39031)
