>Addgene plasmid #39031 | DYRK2 | depositor partial sequence | sequence record 49089 | DYRK2 sequence 1315 bps
ATGCACCATCATCATCATCATTCTTCTGGTGTAGATCTGGGTACCGAGAACCTGTACTTCCAATCCATGG
GGAAGGTGAAAGCCACCCCCATGACACCTGAACAAGCAATGAAGCAATACATGCAAAAACTCACAGCCTT
CGAACACCATGAGATTTTCAGCTACCCTGAAATATATTTCTTGGGTCTAAATGCTAAGAAGCGCCAGGGC
ATGACAGGTGGGCCCAACAATGGTGGCTATGATGATGACCAGGGATCATATGTGCAGGTGCCCCACGATC
ACGTGGCTTACAGGTATGAGGTCCTCAAGGTCATTGGGAAGGGGAGCTTTGGGCAGGTGGTCAAGGCCTA
CGATCACAAAGTCCACCAGCACGTGGCCCTAAAGATGGTGCGGAATGAGAAGCGCTTCCACCGGCAAGCA
GCGGAGGAGATCCGAATCCTGGAACACCTGCGGAAGCAGGACAAGGATAACACAATGAATGTCATCCATA
TGCTGGAGAATTTCACCTTCCGCAACCACATCTGCATGACGTTTGAGCTGCTGAGCATGAACCTCTATGA
GCTCATCAAGAAGAATAAATTCCAGGGCTTCAGTCTGCCTTTGGTTCGCAAGTTTGCCCACTCGATTCTG
CAGTGCTTGGATGCTTTGCACAAAAACAGAATAATTCACTGTGACCTTAAGCCCGAGAACATTTTGTTAA
AGCAGCAGGGTAGAAGCGGTATTAAAGTAATTGATTTTGGCTCCAGTTGTTACGAGCATCAGCGTGTCTA
CACGTACATCCAGTCGCGTTTTTACCGGGCTCCAGAAGTGATCCTTGGGGCCAGGTATGGCATGCCCATT
GATATGTGGAGCCTGGGCTGCATTTTAGCAGAGCTCCTGACGGGTTACCCCCTCTTGCCTGGGGAAGATG
AAGGGGACCAGCTGGCCTGTATGATTGAACTGTTGGGCATGCCCTCACAGAAACTGCTGGATGCATCCAA
ACGAGCCAAAAATTTTGTGAGCTCCAAGGGTTATCCCCGTTACTGCACTGTCACGACTCTCTCAGATGGC
TCTGTGGTCCTAAACGGAGGCCGTTCCCGGAGGGGGAAACTGAGGGGCCCACCGGAGAGCAGAGAGTGGG
GGAACGCGCTGAAGGGGTGTGATGATCCCCTTTTCCTTGACTTCTTAAAACAGTGTTTAGAGTGGGATCC
TGCAGTGCGCATGACCCCAGGCCAGGCTTTGCGGCACCCCTGGCTGAGGAGGCGGTTGCCAAAGCCTCCC
ACCGGGGAGAAAACGTCAGTGAAAAGGTGACAGTAAAGGTGGATACGGATCCGAA
