>Addgene plasmid #39031 | DYRK2 | addgene partial sequence | sequence record 53071 | T7 5'-TAATACGACTCACTATAGGG-3'
TTTACTTTAAGAAGGAGATATACATATGCACCATCATCATCATCATTCTTCTGGTGTAGATCTGGGTACC
GAGAACCTGTACTTCCAATCCATGGGGAAGGTGAAAGCCACCCCCATGACACCTGAACAAGCAATGAAGC
AATACATGCAAAAACTCACAGCCTTCGAACACCATGAGATTTTCAGCTACCCTGAAATATATTTCTTGGG
TCTAAATGCTAAGAAGCGCCAGGGCATGACAGGTGGGCCCAACAATGGTGGCTATGATGATGACCAGGGA
TCATATGTGCAGGTGCCCCACGATCACGTGGCTTACAGGTATGAGGTCCTCAAGGTCATTGGGAAGGGGA
GCTTTGGGCAGGTGGTCAAGGCCTACGATCACAAAGTCCACCAGCACGTGGCCCTAAAGATGGTGCGGAA
TGAGAAGCGCTTCCACCGGCAAGCAGCGGAGGAGATCCGAATCCTGGAACACCTGCGGAAGCAGGACAAG
GATAACACAATGAATGTCATCCATATGCTGGAGAATTTCACCTTCCGCAACCACATCTGCATGACGTTTG
AGCTGCTGAGCATGAACCTCTATGAGCTCATCAAGAAGAATAAATTCCAGGGCTTCAGTCTGCCTTTGGT
TCGCAAGTTTGCCCACTCGATTCTGCAGTGCTTGGATGCTTTGCACAAAAACAGAATAATTCACTGTGAC
CTTAAGCCCGAGAACATTTTGTTAAAGCAGCAGGGTAGAAGCGGTATTAAAGTAATTGATTTTGGCTCCA
GTTGTTACGAGCATCAGCGTGTCTACACGTACATCCAGTCGCGTTTTTACCGGGCTCCAGAAGTGATCCT
TGGGGCCAGGTATGGCATGCCCATTGATATGTGGAGCCTGGGCTGCATTTTAGCAGAGCTCCTGACGGGT
TACCCC
