>Addgene plasmid #39031 | DYRK2 | addgene partial sequence | sequence record 53371 | T7_term
CAGTGGTGGTGGTGGTGGTGCTCGAGTGCGGCCGCTAAGGTTGTCGACGGAGCTCGAATTCGGATCCGTA
TCCACCTTTACTGTCACCTTTTCACTGACGTTTTCTCCCCGGTGGGAGGCTTTGGCAACCGCCTCCTCAG
CCAGGGGTGCCGCAAAGCCTGGCCTGGGGTCATGCGCACTGCAGGATCCCACTCTAAACACTGTTTTAAG
AAGTCAAGGAAAAGGGGATCATCACACCCCTTCAGCGCGTTCCCCCACTCTCTGCTCTCCGGTGGGCCCC
TCAGTTTCCCCCTCCGGGAACGGCCTCCGTTTAGGACCACAGAGCCATCTGAGAGAGTCGTGACAGTGCA
GTAACGGGGATAACCCTTGGAGCTCACAAAATTTTTGGCTCGTTTGGATGCATCCAGCAGTTTCTGTGAG
GGCATGCCCAACAGTTCAATCATACAGGCCAGCTGGTCCCCTTCATCTTCCCCAGGCAAGAGGGGGTAAC
CCGTCAGGAGCTCTGCTAAAATGCAGCCCAGGCTCCACATATCAATGGGCATGCCATACCTGGCCCCAAG
GATCACTTCTGGAGCCCGGTAAAAACGCGACTGGATGTACGTGTAGACACGCTGATGCTCGTAACAACTG
GAGCCAAAATCAATTACTTTAATACCGCTTCTACCCTGCTGCTTTAACAAAATGTTCTCGGGCTTAAGGT
CACAGTGAATTATTCTGTTTTTGTGCAAAGCATCCAAGCACTGCAGAATCGAGTGGGCAAACTTGCGAAC
CAAAGGCAGACTGAAGCCCTGGAATTTATTCTTCTTGATGAGCTCATAGAGGTTCATGCTCAGCAGCTCA
AACGTCATGCAGATGTGGTTGCGGAAGGTGAAATTCTCCAGCATATGGATGACATTCA
